Addgene plasmid #195194: OR2M4_Deletion_gRNA
Purpose: dual gRNAs for deletion of OR2M4 in a third generation Cas9 backbone with GFP
Depositing lab: Jason Sheltzer. Depositing organization: Yale University. Publication: Oncogene-like addiction to aneuploidy in human cancers. Girish V, Lakhani AA, Thompson SL, Scaduto CM, Brown LM, Hagenson RA, Sausville EL, Mendelson BE, Kandikuppa PK, Lukow DA, Yuan ML, Stevens EC, Lee SN, Schukken KM, Akalu SM, Vasudevan A, Zou C, Salovska B, Li W, Smith JC, Taylor AM, Martienssen RA, Liu Y, Sun R, Sheltzer JM. Science. 2023 Jul 6:eadg4521. doi: 10.1126/science.adg4521. PubMed 37410869.
Backbone
  Vector backbone: Lenti-Cas9-gRNA-GFP
  Vector type: Mammalian Expression
  Selectable markers: EGFP
Growth in bacteria
  Bacterial resistance: Ampicillin, 100 μg/mL
  Growth temperature: 37°C
  Growth strain: NEB Stable
  Copy number: High Copy
Gene/Insert
  Gene/Insert name: OR2M4 dual gRNA
  gRNA/shRNA sequence: CAAATGACCCACTTGTCCGA ; TGTTCAATGGAGATGTCCCG
  Species: H. sapiens (human)
  Entrez Gene: OR2M4 (a.k.a. HSHTPCRX18, HTPCRX18, OR1-55, OST710, TPCR100)
  Cloning method: Restriction Enzyme; 5′ cloning site Unknown (unknown if destroyed)
Terms and licenses: Academic/Nonprofit Terms; Industry Terms: Not Available to Industry
Depositor comments: Please visit https://doi.org/10.1101/2023.01.09.523344 for bioRxiv preprint.
How to cite: OR2M4_Deletion_gRNA was a gift from Jason Sheltzer (Addgene plasmid # 195194 ; http://n2t.net/addgene:195194 ; RRID:Addgene_195194)
