[The description below was written by a language model from this plasmid's Addgene catalogue record and pLannotate feature annotations shown in this document.]
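Description:
OR2M4_Deletion_gRNA is an 11.8 kb third-generation, self-inactivating lentiviral transfer plasmid built on the Lenti-Cas9-gRNA-GFP backbone. It delivers Streptococcus pyogenes Cas9, a GFP marker and two guide RNAs directed against the human olfactory receptor gene OR2M4 from a single vector. It is propagated in E. coli through a high-copy ColE1/pUC-type origin with ampicillin resistance (AmpR). The backbone also carries an f1 origin, an SV40 origin and poly(A) signal, and leftover lac/lacZα and T3/T7 promoter elements. There is no drug selection marker for mammalian cells, so transduced or transfected cells are identified or sorted by EGFP fluorescence.

The viral portion starts with an RSV promoter fused to a truncated HIV-1 5' LTR, which makes genomic RNA production Tat-independent. This is followed by the Ψ packaging signal with a gag fragment, the RRE for Rev-dependent nuclear export, a cPPT/CTS, a WPRE to enhance transcript expression, and a ΔU3 3' LTR. The guide cassette lies in the reverse orientation. The annotation shows one human U6 promoter and two separate guide scaffold (tracrRNA) fragments, consistent with two guides. A promoter for the second guide was not detected by the annotation and is not stated in the record. Downstream, an EF-1α core promoter drives Cas9, annotated as contiguous N- and C-terminal portions that together form the full coding sequence, followed by EGFP. The element linking Cas9 and EGFP is not annotated.

Two guides cutting at separate sites in OR2M4 are intended to delete the gene rather than only introduce small indels. The record gives gene deletion as the purpose and links the plasmid to a study of aneuploidy addiction in human cancers, but it does not explain the specific role of the OR2M4 deletion.
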