Features (pLannotate 1.2.2; 29 found; start..end, strand, type, name):
    394..486     +  CDS            lacI (fragment): lac repressor; lacI; The lac repressor binds to the lac operator to inhibit transcription in E. coli. This inhibition can be relieved by adding lactose or isopropyl-β-D-thiogalactopyranoside (IPTG).
    499..520     +  protein_bind   CAP binding site: CAP binding activates transcription in the presence of cAMP. E. coli catabolite activator protein
    535..565     +  promoter       lac promoter: promoter for the E. coli lac operon
    569..591     +  protein_bind   lac operator (fragment): The lac repressor binds to the lac operator to inhibit transcription in E. coli. This inhibition can be relieved by adding lactose or isopropyl-β-D-thiogalactopyranoside (IPTG). lac repressor encoded by lacI
    634..652     +  promoter       T3 promoter: promoter for bacteriophage T3 RNA polymerase
    680..906     +  promoter       RSV promoter: Rous sarcoma virus enhancer/promoter
    907..1087    +  LTR            5' LTR (truncated): truncated 5' long terminal repeat (LTR) from HIV-1
   1134..1259    +  misc_feature   HIV-1 Ψ: packaging signal of human immunodeficiency virus type 1
   1243..1606    +  CDS            HIV-1 gag (fragment): gag protein from human immunodeficiency virus 1; gag
   1752..1985    +  misc_feature   RRE: The Rev response element (RRE) of HIV-1 allows for Rev-dependent mRNA export from the nucleus to the cytoplasm.
   2081..2124    -  misc_RNA       tracrRNA (fragment): trans-activating CRISPR RNA for the Streptococcus pyogenes CRISPR/Cas9 system
   2496..2534    -  misc_RNA       tracrRNA (fragment): trans-activating CRISPR RNA for the Streptococcus pyogenes CRISPR/Cas9 system
   2587..2827    -  promoter       U6 promoter: RNA polymerase III promoter for human U6 snRNA
   2834..2951    +  misc_feature   cPPT/CTS: central polypurine tract and central termination sequence of HIV-1
   3020..3231    +  promoter       EF-1α core promoter: core promoter for human elongation factor EF-1α
   3335..4936    +  CDS            Cas9(N): N-terminal portion of Streptococcus pyogenes Cas9 (Zetsche et al., 2015)
   4937..7435    +  CDS            Cas9(C): C-terminal portion of Streptococcus pyogenes Cas9 (Zetsche et al., 2015)
   7556..8272    +  CDS            EGFP: EGFP is a basic (constitutively fluorescent) green fluorescent protein published in 1996, derived from Aequorea victoria. It is reported to be a rapidly-maturing weak dimer with moderate acid sensitivity.
   8291..8879    +  misc_feature   WPRE: woodchuck hepatitis virus posttranscriptional regulatory element
   8930..8949    +  misc_feature   cPPT/CTS (fragment): central polypurine tract and central termination sequence of HIV-1
   8951..9184    +  LTR            3' LTR (ΔU3): self-inactivating 3' long terminal repeat (LTR) from HIV-1
   9262..9383    +  polyA_signal   SV40 poly(A) signal: SV40 polyadenylation signal
   9423..9558    +  rep_origin     SV40 ori: SV40 origin of replication
   9579..9597    -  promoter       T7 promoter: promoter for bacteriophage T7 RNA polymerase
   9605..9760    +  CDS            lacZα (fragment): LacZα fragment of β-galactosidase; lacZ fragment
   9765..10193   +  rep_origin     f1 ori (sequence partly withheld): f1 bacteriophage origin of replication; arrow indicates direction of (+) strand synthesis
  10246..10350   +  promoter       AmpR promoter: bla
  10351..11211   +  CDS            AmpR: β-lactamase; bla; confers resistance to ampicillin, carbenicillin, and related antibiotics
  11382..211     +  rep_origin     ori (across the origin): high-copy-number ColE1/pMB1/pBR322/pUC origin of replication
>Addgene plasmid #195194 | OR2M4_Deletion_gRNA | addgene full sequence | sequence record 384546 | Addgene NGS Result
CCTACAGCGTGAGCTATGAGAAAGCGCCACGCTTCCCGAAGGGAGAAAGGCGGACAGGTATCCGGTAAGC
GGCAGGGTCGGAACAGGAGAGCGCACGAGGGAGCTTCCAGGGGGAAACGCCTGGTATCTTTATAGTCCTG
TCGGGTTTCGCCACCTCTGACTTGAGCGTCGATTTTTGTGATGCTCGTCAGGGGGGCGGAGCCTATGGAA
AAACGCCAGCAACGCGGCCTTTTTACGGTTCCTGGCCTTTTGCTGGCCTTTTGCTCACATGTTCTTTCCT
GCGTTATCCCCTGATTCTGTGGATAACCGTATTACCGCCTTTGAGTGAGCTGATACCGCTCGCCGCAGCC
GAACGACCGAGCGCAGCGAGTCAGTGAGCGAGGAAGCGGAAGAGCGCCCAATACGCAAACCGCCTCTCCC
CGCGCGTTGGCCGATTCATTAATGCAGCTGGCACGACAGGTTTCCCGACTGGAAAGCGGGCAGTGAGCGC
AACGCAATTAATGTGAGTTAGCTCACTCATTAGGCACCCCAGGCTTTACACTTTATGCTTCCGGCTCGTA
TGTTGTGTGGAATTGTGAGCGGATAACAATTTCACACAGGAAACAGCTATGACCATGATTACGCCAAGCG
CGCAATTAACCCTCACTAAAGGGAACAAAAGCTGGAGCTGCAAGCTTAATGTAGTCTTATGCAATACTCT
TGTAGTCTTGCAACATGGTAACGATGAGTTAGCAACATGCCTTACAAGGAGAGAAAAAGCACCGTGCATG
CCGATTGGTGGAAGTAAGGTGGTACGATCGTGCCTTATTAGGAAGGCAACAGACGGGTCTGACATGGATT
GGACGAACCACTGAATTGCCGCATTGCAGAGATATTGTATTTAAGTGCCTAGCTCGATACATAAACGGGT
CTCTCTGGTTAGACCAGATCTGAGCCTGGGAGCTCTCTGGCTAACTAGGGAACCCACTGCTTAAGCCTCA
ATAAAGCTTGCCTTGAGTGCTTCAAGTAGTGTGTGCCCGTCTGTTGTGTGACTCTGGTAACTAGAGATCC
CTCAGACCCTTTTAGTCAGTGTGGAAAATCTCTAGCAGTGGCGCCCGAACAGGGACTTGAAAGCGAAAGG
GAAACCAGAGGAGCTCTCTCGACGCAGGACTCGGCTTGCTGAAGCGCGCACGGCAAGAGGCGAGGGGCGG
CGACTGGTGAGTACGCCAAAAATTTTGACTAGCGGAGGCTAGAAGGAGAGAGATGGGTGCGAGAGCGTCA
GTATTAAGCGGGGGAGAATTAGATCGCGATGGGAAAAAATTCGGTTAAGGCCAGGGGGAAAGAAAAAATA
TAAATTAAAACATATAGTATGGGCAAGCAGGGAGCTAGAACGATTCGCAGTTAATCCTGGCCTGTTAGAA
ACATCAGAAGGCTGTAGACAAATACTGGGACAGCTACAACCATCCCTTCAGACAGGATCAGAAGAACTTA
GATCATTATATAATACAGTAGCAACCCTCTATTGTGTGCATCAAAGGATAGAGATAAAAGACACCAAGGA
AGCTTTAGACAAGATAGAGGAAGAGCAAAACAAAAGTAAGACCACCGCACAGCAAGCGGCCGCTGATCTT
CAGACCTGGAGGAGGAGATATGAGGGACAATTGGAGAAGTGAATTATATAAATATAAAGTAGTAAAAATT
GAACCATTAGGAGTAGCACCCACCAAGGCAAAGAGAAGAGTGGTGCAGAGAGAAAAAAGAGCAGTGGGAA
TAGGAGCTTTGTTCCTTGGGTTCTTGGGAGCAGCAGGAAGCACTATGGGCGCAGCGTCAATGACGCTGAC
GGTACAGGCCAGACAATTATTGTCTGGTATAGTGCAGCAGCAGAACAATTTGCTGAGGGCTATTGAGGCG
CAACAGCATCTGTTGCAACTCACAGTCTGGGGCATCAAGCAGCTCCAGGCAAGAATCCTGGCTGTGGAAA
GATACCTAAAGGATCAACAGCTCCTGGGGATTTGGGGTTGCTCTGGAAAACTCGCCATTTGTCTCAAGAT
CTAGAATTCAAAAAAAGCACCGACTCGGTGCCACTTTGCTGTTTCCAGCAAAGTTGATAACGGACTAGCC
TTATTTAAACTTGCTATGCTGTTTCCAGCATAGCTCTTAAACCGGGACATCTCCATTGAACACGATAAAC
ATGGCCTCTCAAGAACTATATAAAGCTAAGAATAGAAAAAATTTTACAGTTATGGTGACTAAACTGTAAC
CCTTTTTTAAGTTTCAAAGTATATAATAAGTTATGACCTTTTGTACCACACACATTATCATCATATAGTT
TGATTAGGGCTAAGTTTAATAGTCTCCATAACCTTATTACATCATATATGCAAATGAAGGGAACCATGGG
AAATTGGCCCTAGGCCCGCCCGACCTCTGCGCGTCTGTCTAGTGGACTGCGCGGGCAGACAAGCTCGGTC
ACGCAAAAAAAGCACCGACTCGGTGCCACTTTGCTGTTTCCAGCAAAGTTGATAACGGACTAGCCTTATT
TCAACTTGCTATGCACTCTTGTGCATAGCTCTGAAACTCGGACAAGTGGGTCATTTGCGGTGTTTCGTCC
TTTCCACAAGATATATAAAGCCAAGAAATCGAAATACTTTCAAGTTACGGTAAGCATATGATAGTCCATT
TTAAAACATAATTTTAAAACTGCAAACTACCCAAGAAATTATTACTTTCTACGTCACGTATTTTGTACTA
ATATCTTTGTGTTTACAGTCAAATTAATTCTAATTATCTCTCTAACAGCCTTGTATCGTATATGCAAATA
TGAAGGAATCATGGGAAATAGGCCCTCCCACAATTTTAAAAGAAAAGGGGGGATTGGGGGGTACAGTGCA
GGGGAAAGAATAGTAGACATAATAGCAACAGACATACAAACTAAAGAATTACAAAAACAAATTACAAAAA
TTCAAAATTTTCGGGTTTATTACAGGGACAGCAGAGATCCACTTTGGCGCCGGCTCGAGTGGCTCCGGTG
CCCGTCAGTGGGCAGAGCGCACATCGCCCACAGTCCCCGAGAAGTTGGGGGGAGGGGTCGGCAATTGAAC
CGGTGCCTAGAGAAGGTGGCGCGGGGTAAACTGGGAAAGTGATGTCGTGTACTGGCTCCGCCTTTTTCCC
GAGGGTGGGGGAGAACCGTATATAAGTGCAGTAGTCGCCGTGAACGTTCTTTTTCGCAACGGGTTTGCCG
CCAGAACACAGGTGTCGTGACGCGGGATCCGCCACCATGGATTACAAAGACGATGACGATAAGATGGCCC
CAAAGAAGAAGCGGAAGGTCGGTATCCACGGAGTCCCAGCAGCCGACAAGAAGTACAGCATCGGCCTGGA
CATCGGCACCAACTCTGTGGGCTGGGCCGTGATCACCGACGAGTACAAGGTGCCCAGCAAGAAATTCAAG
GTGCTGGGCAACACCGACCGGCACAGCATCAAGAAGAACCTGATCGGAGCCCTGCTGTTCGACAGCGGCG
AAACAGCCGAGGCCACCCGGCTGAAGAGAACCGCCAGAAGAAGATACACCAGACGGAAGAACCGGATCTG
CTATCTGCAAGAGATCTTCAGCAACGAGATGGCCAAGGTGGACGACAGCTTCTTCCACAGACTGGAAGAG
TCCTTCCTGGTGGAAGAGGATAAGAAGCACGAGCGGCACCCCATCTTCGGCAACATCGTGGACGAGGTGG
CCTACCACGAGAAGTACCCCACCATCTACCACCTGAGAAAGAAACTGGTGGACAGCACCGACAAGGCCGA
CCTGCGGCTGATCTATCTGGCCCTGGCCCACATGATCAAGTTCCGGGGCCACTTCCTGATCGAGGGCGAC
CTGAACCCCGACAACAGCGACGTGGACAAGCTGTTCATCCAGCTGGTGCAGACCTACAACCAGCTGTTCG
AGGAAAACCCCATCAACGCCAGCGGCGTGGACGCCAAGGCCATCCTGTCTGCCAGACTGAGCAAGAGCAG
ACGGCTGGAAAATCTGATCGCCCAGCTGCCCGGCGAGAAGAAGAATGGCCTGTTCGGAAACCTGATTGCC
CTGAGCCTGGGCCTGACCCCCAACTTCAAGAGCAACTTCGACCTGGCCGAGGATGCCAAACTGCAGCTGA
GCAAGGACACCTACGACGACGACCTGGACAACCTGCTGGCCCAGATCGGCGACCAGTACGCCGACCTGTT
TCTGGCCGCCAAGAACCTGTCCGACGCCATCCTGCTGAGCGACATCCTGAGAGTGAACACCGAGATCACC
AAGGCCCCCCTGAGCGCCTCTATGATCAAGAGATACGACGAGCACCACCAGGACCTGACCCTGCTGAAAG
CTCTCGTGCGGCAGCAGCTGCCTGAGAAGTACAAAGAGATTTTCTTCGACCAGAGCAAGAACGGCTACGC
CGGCTACATTGACGGCGGAGCCAGCCAGGAAGAGTTCTACAAGTTCATCAAGCCCATCCTGGAAAAGATG
GACGGCACCGAGGAACTGCTCGTGAAGCTGAACAGAGAGGACCTGCTGCGGAAGCAGCGGACCTTCGACA
ACGGCAGCATCCCCCACCAGATCCACCTGGGAGAGCTGCACGCCATTCTGCGGCGGCAGGAAGATTTTTA
CCCATTCCTGAAGGACAACCGGGAAAAGATCGAGAAGATCCTGACCTTCCGCATCCCCTACTACGTGGGC
CCTCTGGCCAGGGGAAACAGCAGATTCGCCTGGATGACCAGAAAGAGCGAGGAAACCATCACCCCCTGGA
ACTTCGAGGAAGTGGTGGACAAGGGCGCTTCCGCCCAGAGCTTCATCGAGCGGATGACCAACTTCGATAA
GAACCTGCCCAACGAGAAGGTGCTGCCCAAGCACAGCCTGCTGTACGAGTACTTCACCGTGTATAACGAG
CTGACCAAAGTGAAATACGTGACCGAGGGAATGAGAAAGCCCGCCTTCCTGAGCGGCGAGCAGAAAAAGG
CCATCGTGGACCTGCTGTTCAAGACCAACCGGAAAGTGACCGTGAAGCAGCTGAAAGAGGACTACTTCAA
GAAAATCGAGTGCTTCGACTCCGTGGAAATCTCCGGCGTGGAAGATCGGTTCAACGCCTCCCTGGGCACA
TACCACGATCTGCTGAAAATTATCAAGGACAAGGACTTCCTGGACAATGAGGAAAACGAGGACATTCTGG
AAGATATCGTGCTGACCCTGACACTGTTTGAGGACAGAGAGATGATCGAGGAACGGCTGAAAACCTATGC
CCACCTGTTCGACGACAAAGTGATGAAGCAGCTGAAGCGGCGGAGATACACCGGCTGGGGCAGGCTGAGC
CGGAAGCTGATCAACGGCATCCGGGACAAGCAGTCCGGCAAGACAATCCTGGATTTCCTGAAGTCCGACG
GCTTCGCCAACAGAAACTTCATGCAGCTGATCCACGACGACAGCCTGACCTTTAAAGAGGACATCCAGAA
AGCCCAGGTGTCCGGCCAGGGCGATAGCCTGCACGAGCACATTGCCAATCTGGCCGGCAGCCCCGCCATT
AAGAAGGGCATCCTGCAGACAGTGAAGGTGGTGGACGAGCTCGTGAAAGTGATGGGCCGGCACAAGCCCG
AGAACATCGTGATCGAAATGGCCAGAGAGAACCAGACCACCCAGAAGGGACAGAAGAACAGCCGCGAGAG
AATGAAGCGGATCGAAGAGGGCATCAAAGAGCTGGGCAGCCAGATCCTGAAAGAACACCCCGTGGAAAAC
ACCCAGCTGCAGAACGAGAAGCTGTACCTGTACTACCTGCAGAATGGGCGGGATATGTACGTGGACCAGG
AACTGGACATCAACCGGCTGTCCGACTACGATGTGGACCATATCGTGCCTCAGAGCTTTCTGAAGGACGA
CTCCATCGACAACAAGGTGCTGACCAGAAGCGACAAGAACCGGGGCAAGAGCGACAACGTGCCCTCCGAA
GAGGTCGTGAAGAAGATGAAGAACTACTGGCGGCAGCTGCTGAACGCCAAGCTGATTACCCAGAGAAAGT
TCGACAATCTGACCAAGGCCGAGAGAGGCGGCCTGAGCGAACTGGATAAGGCCGGCTTCATCAAGAGACA
GCTGGTGGAAACCCGGCAGATCACAAAGCACGTGGCACAGATCCTGGACTCCCGGATGAACACTAAGTAC
GACGAGAATGACAAGCTGATCCGGGAAGTGAAAGTGATCACCCTGAAGTCCAAGCTGGTGTCCGATTTCC
GGAAGGATTTCCAGTTTTACAAAGTGCGCGAGATCAACAACTACCACCACGCCCACGACGCCTACCTGAA
CGCCGTCGTGGGAACCGCCCTGATCAAAAAGTACCCTAAGCTGGAAAGCGAGTTCGTGTACGGCGACTAC
AAGGTGTACGACGTGCGGAAGATGATCGCCAAGAGCGAGCAGGAAATCGGCAAGGCTACCGCCAAGTACT
TCTTCTACAGCAACATCATGAACTTTTTCAAGACCGAGATTACCCTGGCCAACGGCGAGATCCGGAAGCG
GCCTCTGATCGAGACAAACGGCGAAACCGGGGAGATCGTGTGGGATAAGGGCCGGGATTTTGCCACCGTG
CGGAAAGTGCTGAGCATGCCCCAAGTGAATATCGTGAAAAAGACCGAGGTGCAGACAGGCGGCTTCAGCA
AAGAGTCTATCCTGCCCAAGAGGAACAGCGATAAGCTGATCGCCAGAAAGAAGGACTGGGACCCTAAGAA
GTACGGCGGCTTCGACAGCCCCACCGTGGCCTATTCTGTGCTGGTGGTGGCCAAAGTGGAAAAGGGCAAG
TCCAAGAAACTGAAGAGTGTGAAAGAGCTGCTGGGGATCACCATCATGGAAAGAAGCAGCTTCGAGAAGA
ATCCCATCGACTTTCTGGAAGCCAAGGGCTACAAAGAAGTGAAAAAGGACCTGATCATCAAGCTGCCTAA
GTACTCCCTGTTCGAGCTGGAAAACGGCCGGAAGAGAATGCTGGCCTCTGCCGGCGAACTGCAGAAGGGA
AACGAACTGGCCCTGCCCTCCAAATATGTGAACTTCCTGTACCTGGCCAGCCACTATGAGAAGCTGAAGG
GCTCCCCCGAGGATAATGAGCAGAAACAGCTGTTTGTGGAACAGCACAAGCACTACCTGGACGAGATCAT
CGAGCAGATCAGCGAGTTCTCCAAGAGAGTGATCCTGGCCGACGCTAATCTGGACAAAGTGCTGTCCGCC
TACAACAAGCACCGGGATAAGCCCATCAGAGAGCAGGCCGAGAATATCATCCACCTGTTTACCCTGACCA
ATCTGGGAGCCCCTGCCGCCTTCAAGTACTTTGACACCACCATCGACCGGAAGAGGTACACCAGCACCAA
AGAGGTGCTGGACGCCACCCTGATCCACCAGAGCATCACCGGCCTGTACGAGACACGGATCGACCTGTCT
CAGCTGGGAGGCGACAAGCGTCCTGCTGCTACTAAGAAAGCTGGTCAAGCTAAGAAAAAGAAAGCTAGCG
GCAGCGGCGCCACCAACTTCAGCCTGCTGAAGCAGGCCGGCGACGTGGAGGAGAACCCCGGCCCCATGGT
GAGCAAGGGCGAGGAGCTGTTCACCGGGGTGGTGCCCATCCTGGTCGAGCTGGACGGCGACGTAAACGGC
CACAAGTTCAGCGTGTCCGGCGAGGGCGAGGGCGATGCCACCTACGGCAAGCTGACCCTGAAGTTCATCT
GCACCACCGGCAAGCTGCCCGTGCCCTGGCCCACCCTCGTGACCACCCTGACCTACGGCGTGCAGTGCTT
CAGCCGCTACCCCGACCACATGAAGCAGCACGACTTCTTCAAGTCCGCCATGCCCGAAGGCTACGTCCAG
GAGCGCACCATCTTCTTCAAGGACGACGGCAACTACAAGACCCGCGCCGAGGTGAAGTTCGAGGGCGACA
CCCTGGTGAACCGCATCGAGCTGAAGGGCATCGACTTCAAGGAGGACGGCAACATCCTGGGGCACAAGCT
GGAGTACAACTACAACAGCCACAACGTCTATATCATGGCCGACAAGCAGAAGAACGGCATCAAGGTGAAC
TTCAAGATCCGCCACAACATCGAGGACGGCAGCGTGCAGCTCGCCGACCACTACCAGCAGAACACCCCCA
TCGGCGACGGCCCCGTGCTGCTGCCCGACAACCACTACCTGAGCACCCAGTCCGCCCTGAGCAAAGACCC
CAACGAGAAGCGCGATCACATGGTCCTGCTGGAGTTCGTGACCGCCGCCGGGATCACTCTCGGCATGGAC
GAGCTGTACAAGTAGACGCGTTAAGTCGACAATCAACCTCTGGATTACAAAATTTGTGAAAGATTGACTG
GTATTCTTAACTATGTTGCTCCTTTTACGCTATGTGGATACGCTGCTTTAATGCCTTTGTATCATGCTAT
TGCTTCCCGTATGGCTTTCATTTTCTCCTCCTTGTATAAATCCTGGTTGCTGTCTCTTTATGAGGAGTTG
TGGCCCGTTGTCAGGCAACGTGGCGTGGTGTGCACTGTGTTTGCTGACGCAACCCCCACTGGTTGGGGCA
TTGCCACCACCTGTCAGCTCCTTTCCGGGACTTTCGCTTTCCCCCTCCCTATTGCCACGGCGGAACTCAT
CGCCGCCTGCCTTGCCCGCTGCTGGACAGGGGCTCGGCTGTTGGGCACTGACAATTCCGTGGTGTTGTCG
GGGAAATCATCGTCCTTTCCTTGGCTGCTCGCCTGTGTTGCCACCTGGATTCTGCGCGGGACGTCCTTCT
GCTACGTCCCTTCGGCCCTCAATCCAGCGGACCTTCCTTCCCGCGGCCTGCTGCCGGCTCTGCGGCCTCT
TCCGCGTCTTCGCCTTCGCCCTCAGACGAGTCGGATCTCCCTTTGGGCCGCCTCCCCGCGTCGACTTTAA
GACCAATGACTTACAAGGCAGCTGTAGATCTTAGCCACTTTTTAAAAGAAAAGGGGGGACTGGAAGGGCT
AATTCACTCCCAACGAAGACAAGATCTGCTTTTTGCTTGTACTGGGTCTCTCTGGTTAGACCAGATCTGA
GCCTGGGAGCTCTCTGGCTAACTAGGGAACCCACTGCTTAAGCCTCAATAAAGCTTGCCTTGAGTGCTTC
AAGTAGTGTGTGCCCGTCTGTTGTGTGACTCTGGTAACTAGAGATCCCTCAGACCCTTTTAGTCAGTGTG
GAAAATCTCTAGCAGTACGTATAGTAGTTCATGTCATCTTATTATTCAGTATTTATAACTTGCAAAGAAA
TGAATATCAGAGAGTGAGAGGAACTTGTTTATTGCAGCTTATAATGGTTACAAATAAAGCAATAGCATCA
CAAATTTCACAAATAAAGCATTTTTTTCACTGCATTCTAGTTGTGGTTTGTCCAAACTCATCAATGTATC
TTATCATGTCTGGCTCTAGCTATCCCGCCCCTAACTCCGCCCATCCCGCCCCTAACTCCGCCCAGTTCCG
CCCATTCTCCGCCCCATGGCTGACTAATTTTTTTTATTTATGCAGAGGCCGAGGCCGCCTCGGCCTCTGA
GCTATTCCAGAAGTAGTGAGGAGGCTTTTTTGGAGGCCTAGGGACGTACCCAATTCGCCCTATAGTGAGT
CGTATTACGCGCGCTCACTGGCCGTCGTTTTACAACGTCGTGACTGGGAAAACCCTGGCGTTACCCAACT
TAATCGCCTTGCAGCACATCCCCCTTTCGCCAGCTGGCGTAATAGCGAAGAGGCCCGCACCGATCGCCCT
TCCCAACAGTTGCGCAGCCTGAATGGCGAATGGG
[124 nt withheld, positions 9765-9888]
C
[91 nt withheld, positions 9890-9980]
A
[49 nt withheld, positions 9982-10030]
CCTTTGACGTTGGAGTCCACGTTCTTT
[37 nt withheld, positions 10058-10094]
ACCCTATCTCGGTCTATTCTTTTGATTTATAAGGGATTTTGCCGATTTCGGCCTATTGGTTAAAAAATGA
GCTGATTTAACAAAAATTTAACGCGAATTTTAACAAAATATTAACGCTTACAATTTAGGTGGCACTTTTC
GGGGAAATGTGCGCGGAACCCCTATTTGTTTATTTTTCTAAATACATTCAAATATGTATCCGCTCATGAG
ACAATAACCCTGATAAATGCTTCAATAATATTGAAAAAGGAAGAGTATGAGTATTCAACATTTCCGTGTC
GCCCTTATTCCCTTTTTTGCGGCATTTTGCCTTCCTGTTTTTGCTCACCCAGAAACGCTGGTGAAAGTAA
AAGATGCTGAAGATCAGTTGGGTGCACGAGTGGGTTACATCGAACTGGATCTCAACAGCGGTAAGATCCT
TGAGAGTTTTCGCCCCGAAGAACGTTTTCCAATGATGAGCACTTTTAAAGTTCTGCTATGTGGCGCGGTA
TTATCCCGTATTGACGCCGGGCAAGAGCAACTCGGTCGCCGCATACACTATTCTCAGAATGACTTGGTTG
AGTACTCACCAGTCACAGAAAAGCATCTTACGGATGGCATGACAGTAAGAGAATTATGCAGTGCTGCCAT
AACCATGAGTGATAACACTGCGGCCAACTTACTTCTGACAACGATCGGAGGACCGAAGGAGCTAACCGCT
TTTTTGCACAACATGGGGGATCATGTAACTCGCCTTGATCGTTGGGAACCGGAGCTGAATGAAGCCATAC
CAAACGACGAGCGTGACACCACGATGCCTGTAGCAATGGCAACAACGTTGCGCAAACTATTAACTGGCGA
ACTACTTACTCTAGCTTCCCGGCAACAATTAATAGACTGGATGGAGGCGGATAAAGTTGCAGGACCACTT
CTGCGCTCGGCCCTTCCGGCTGGCTGGTTTATTGCTGATAAATCTGGAGCCGGTGAGCGTGGGTCTCGCG
GTATCATTGCAGCACTGGGGCCAGATGGTAAGCCCTCCCGTATCGTAGTTATCTACACGACGGGGAGTCA
GGCAACTATGGATGAACGAAATAGACAGATCGCTGAGATAGGTGCCTCACTGATTAAGCATTGGTAACTG
TCAGACCAAGTTTACTCATATATACTTTAGATTGATTTAAAACTTCATTTTTAATTTAAAAGGATCTAGG
TGAAGATCCTTTTTGATAATCTCATGACCAAAATCCCTTAACGTGAGTTTTCGTTCCACTGAGCGTCAGA
CCCCGTAGAAAAGATCAAAGGATCTTCTTGAGATCCTTTTTTTCTGCGCGTAATCTGCTGCTTGCAAACA
AAAAAACCACCGCTACCAGCGGTGGTTTGTTTGCCGGATCAAGAGCTACCAACTCTTTTTCCGAAGGTAA
CTGGCTTCAGCAGAGCGCAGATACCAAATACTGTTCTTCTAGTGTAGCCGTAGTTAGGCCACCACTTCAA
GAACTCTGTAGCACCGCCTACATACCTCGCTCTGCTAATCCTGTTACCAGTGGCTGCTGCCAGTGGCGAT
AAGTCGTGTCTTACCGGGTTGGACTCAAGACGATAGTTACCGGATAAGGCGCAGCGGTCGGGCTGAACGG
GGGGTTCGTGCACACAGCCCAGCTTGGAGCGAACGACCTACACCGAACTGAGATA
